>Addgene plasmid #198192 | mVenus | addgene full sequence | sequence record 399600 | Addgene NGS Result
GACGGATCGGGAGATCTCCCGATCCCCTATGGTGCACTCTCAGTACAATCTGCTCTGATGCCGCATAGTT
AAGCCAGTATCTGCTCCCTGCTTGTGTGTTGGAGGTCGCTGAGTAGTGCGCGAGCAAAATTTAAGCTACA
ACAAGGCAAGGCTTGACCGACAATTGCATGAAGAATCTGCTTAGGGTTAGGCGTTTTGCGCTGCTTCGCG
ATGTACGGGCCAGATATACGCGTTGACATTGATTATTGACTAGTTATTAATAGTAATCAATTACGGGGTC
ATTAGTTCATAGCCCATATATGGAGTTCCGCGTTACATAACTTACGGTAAATGGCCCGCCTGGCTGACCG
CCCAACGACCCCCGCCCATTGACGTCAATAATGACGTATGTTCCCATAGTAACGCCAATAGGGACTTTCC
ATTGACGTCAATGGGTGGAGTATTTACGGTAAACTGCCCACTTGGCAGTACATCAAGTGTATCATATGCC
AAGTACGCCCCCTATTGACGTCAATGACGGTAAATGGCCCGCCTGGCATTATGCCCAGTACATGACCTTA
TGGGACTTTCCTACTTGGCAGTACATCTACGTATTAGTCATCGCTATTACCATGGTGATGCGGTTTTGGC
AGTACATCAATGGGCGTGGATAGCGGTTTGACTCACGGGGATTTCCAAGTCTCCACCCCATTGACGTCAA
TGGGAGTTTGTTTTGGCACCAAAATCAACGGGACTTTCCAAAATGTCGTAACAACTCCGCCCCATTGACG
CAAATGGGCGGTAGGCGTGTACGGTGGGAGGTCTATATAAGCAGAGCTCTCTGGCTAACTAGAGAACCCA
CTGCTTACTGGCTTATCGAAATTAATACGACTCACTATAGGGAGACCCAAGCTGGCTAGCGTTTAAACTT
AAGCTTGGTACCGAGCTCGGATCCACTAGTCCAGTGTGGTGGAATTCATGGTGAGCAAGGGCGAGGAGCT
GTTCACCGGGGTGGTGCCCATCCTGGTCGAGCTGGACGGCGACGTAAACGGCCACAAGTTCAGCGTGTCC
GGCGAGGGCGAGGGCGATGCCACCTACGGCAAGCTGACCCTGAAGCTGATCTGCACCACCGGCAAGCTGC
CCGTGCCCTGGCCCACCCTCGTGACCACCCTGGGCTACGGCCTGCAGTGCTTCGCCCGCTACCCCGACCA
CATGAAGCAGCACGACTTCTTCAAGTCCGCCATGCCCGAAGGCTACGTCCAGGAGCGCACCATCTTCTTC
AAGGACGACGGCAACTACAAGACCCGCGCCGAGGTGAAGTTCGAGGGCGACACCCTGGTGAACCGCATCG
AGCTGAAGGGCATCGACTTCAAGGAGGACGGCAACATCCTGGGGCACAAGCTGGAGTACAACTACAACAG
CCACAACGTCTATATCACCGCCGACAAGCAGAAGAACGGCATCAAGGCCAACTTCAAGATCCGCCACAAC
ATCGAGGACGGCGGCGTGCAGCTCGCCGACCACTACCAGCAGAACACCCCCATCGGCGACGGCCCCGTGC
TGCTGCCCGACAACCACTACCTGAGCTACCAGTCCAAGCTGAGCAAAGACCCCAACGAGAAGCGCGATCA
CATGGTCCTGCTGGAGTTCGTGACCGCCGCCGGGATCACTCTCGGCATGGACGAGCTGTACAAGTAACTC
GAGTCTAGAGGGCCCGTTTAAACCCGCTGATCAGCCTCGACTGTGCCTTCTAGTTGCCAGCCATCTGTTG
TTTGCCCCTCCCCCGTGCCTTCCTTGACCCTGGAAGGTGCCACTCCCACTGTCCTTTCCTAATAAAATGA
GGAAATTGCATCGCATTGTCTGAGTAGGTGTCATTCTATTCTGGGGGGTGGGGTGGGGCAGGACAGCAAG
GGGGAGGATTGGGAAGACAATAGCAGGCATGCTGGGGATGCGGTGGGCTCTATGGCTTCTGAGGCGGAAA
GAACCAGCTGGGGCTCTAGGGGGTATCCCC
[124 nt withheld, positions 1991-2114]
C
[91 nt withheld, positions 2116-2206]
A
[49 nt withheld, positions 2208-2256]
CCTTTGACGTTGGAGTCCACGTTCTTT
[37 nt withheld, positions 2284-2320]
ACCCTATCTCGGTCTATTCTTTTGATTTATAAGGGATTTTGCCGATTTCGGCCTATTGGTTAAAAAATGA
GCTGATTTAACAAAAATTTAACGCGAATTAATTCTGTGGAATGTGTGTCAGTTAGGGTGTGGAAAGTCCC
CAGGCTCCCCAGCAGGCAGAAGTATGCAAAGCATGCATCTCAATTAGTCAGCAACCAGGTGTGGAAAGTC
CCCAGGCTCCCCAGCAGGCAGAAGTATGCAAAGCATGCATCTCAATTAGTCAGCAACCATAGTCCCGCCC
CTAACTCCGCCCATCCCGCCCCTAACTCCGCCCAGTTCCGCCCATTCTCCGCCCCATGGCTGACTAATTT
TTTTTATTTATGCAGAGGCCGAGGCCGCCTCTGCCTCTGAGCTATTCCAGAAGTAGTGAGGAGGCTTTTT
TGGAGGCCTAGGCTTTTGCAAAAAGCTCCCGGGAGCTTGTATATCCATTTTCGGATCTGATCAAGAGACA
GGATGAGGATCGTTTCGCATGATTGAACAAGATGGATTGCACGCAGGTTCTCCGGCCGCTTGGGTGGAGA
GGCTATTCGGCTATGACTGGGCACAACAGACAATCGGCTGCTCTGATGCCGCCGTGTTCCGGCTGTCAGC
GCAGGGGCGCCCGGTTCTTTTTGTCAAGACCGACCTGTCCGGTGCCCTGAATGAACTGCAGGACGAGGCA
GCGCGGCTATCGTGGCTGGCCACGACGGGCGTTCCTTGCGCAGCTGTGCTCGACGTTGTCACTGAAGCGG
GAAGGGACTGGCTGCTATTGGGCGAAGTGCCGGGGCAGGATCTCCTGTCATCTCACCTTGCTCCTGCCGA
GAAAGTATCCATCATGGCTGATGCAATGCGGCGGCTGCATACGCTTGATCCGGCTACCTGCCCATTCGAC
CACCAAGCGAAACATCGCATCGAGCGAGCACGTACTCGGATGGAAGCCGGTCTTGTCGATCAGGATGATC
TGGACGAAGAGCATCAGGGGCTCGCGCCAGCCGAACTGTTCGCCAGGCTCAAGGCGCGCATGCCCGACGG
CGAGGATCTCGTCGTGACCCATGGCGATGCCTGCTTGCCGAATATCATGGTGGAAAATGGCCGCTTTTCT
GGATTCATCGACTGTGGCCGGCTGGGTGTGGCGGACCGCTATCAGGACATAGCGTTGGCTACCCGTGATA
TTGCTGAAGAGCTTGGCGGCGAATGGGCTGACCGCTTCCTCGTGCTTTACGGTATCGCCGCTCCCGATTC
GCAGCGCATCGCCTTCTATCGCCTTCTTGACGAGTTCTTCTGAGCGGGACTCTGGGGTTCGAAATGACCG
ACCAAGCGACGCCCAACCTGCCATCACGAGATTTCGATTCCACCGCCGCCTTCTATGAAAGGTTGGGCTT
CGGAATCGTTTTCCGGGACGCCGGCTGGATGATCCTCCAGCGCGGGGATCTCATGCTGGAGTTCTTCGCC
CACCCCAACTTGTTTATTGCAGCTTATAATGGTTACAAATAAAGCAATAGCATCACAAATTTCACAAATA
AAGCATTTTTTTCACTGCATTCTAGTTGTGGTTTGTCCAAACTCATCAATGTATCTTATCATGTCTGTAT
ACCGTCGACCTCTAGCTAGAGCTTGGCGTAATCATGGTCATAGCTGTTTCCTGTGTGAAATTGTTATCCG
CTCACAATTCCACACAACATACGAGCCGGAAGCATAAAGTGTAAAGCCTGGGGTGCCTAATGAGTGAGCT
AACTCACATTAATTGCGTTGCGCTCACTGCCCGCTTTCCAGTCGGGAAACCTGTCGTGCCAGCTGCATTA
ATGAATCGGCCAACGCGCGGGGAGAGGCGGTTTGCGTATTGGGCGCTCTTCCGCTTCCTCGCTCACTGAC
TCGCTGCGCTCGGTCGTTCGGCTGCGGCGAGCGGTATCAGCTCACTCAAAGGCGGTAATACGGTTATCCA
CAGAATCAGGGGATAACGCAGGAAAGAACATGTGAGCAAAAGGCCAGCAAAAGGCCAGGAACCGTAAAAA
GGCCGCGTTGCTGGCGTTTTTCCATAGGCTCCGCCCCCCTGACGAGCATCACAAAAATCGACGCTCAAGT
CAGAGGTGGCGAAACCCGACAGGACTATAAAGATACCAGGCGTTTCCCCCTGGAAGCTCCCTCGTGCGCT
CTCCTGTTCCGACCCTGCCGCTTACCGGATACCTGTCCGCCTTTCTCCCTTCGGGAAGCGTGGCGCTTTC
TCATAGCTCACGCTGTAGGTATCTCAGTTCGGTGTAGGTCGTTCGCTCCAAGCTGGGCTGTGTGCACGAA
CCCCCCGTTCAGCCCGACCGCTGCGCCTTATCCGGTAACTATCGTCTTGAGTCCAACCCGGTAAGACACG
ACTTATCGCCACTGGCAGCAGCCACTGGTAACAGGATTAGCAGAGCGAGGTATGTAGGCGGTGCTACAGA
GTTCTTGAAGTGGTGGCCTAACTACGGCTACACTAGAAGAACAGTATTTGGTATCTGCGCTCTGCTGAAG
CCAGTTACCTTCGGAAAAAGAGTTGGTAGCTCTTGATCCGGCAAACAAACCACCGCTGGTAGCGGTGGTT
TTTTTGTTTGCAAGCAGCAGATTACGCGCAGAAAAAAAGGATCTCAAGAAGATCCTTTGATCTTTTCTAC
GGGGTCTGACGCTCAGTGGAACGAAAACTCACGTTAAGGGATTTTGGTCATGAGATTATCAAAAAGGATC
TTCACCTAGATCCTTTTAAATTAAAAATGAAGTTTTAAATCAATCTAAAGTATATATGAGTAAACTTGGT
CTGACAGTTACCAATGCTTAATCAGTGAGGCACCTATCTCAGCGATCTGTCTATTTCGTTCATCCATAGT
TGCCTGACTCCCCGTCGTGTAGATAACTACGATACGGGAGGGCTTACCATCTGGCCCCAGTGCTGCAATG
ATACCGCGAGACCCACGCTCACCGGCTCCAGATTTATCAGCAATAAACCAGCCAGCCGGAAGGGCCGAGC
GCAGAAGTGGTCCTGCAACTTTATCCGCCTCCATCCAGTCTATTAATTGTTGCCGGGAAGCTAGAGTAAG
TAGTTCGCCAGTTAATAGTTTGCGCAACGTTGTTGCCATTGCTACAGGCATCGTGGTGTCACGCTCGTCG
TTTGGTATGGCTTCATTCAGCTCCGGTTCCCAACGATCAAGGCGAGTTACATGATCCCCCATGTTGTGCA
AAAAAGCGGTTAGCTCCTTCGGTCCTCCGATCGTTGTCAGAAGTAAGTTGGCCGCAGTGTTATCACTCAT
GGTTATGGCAGCACTGCATAATTCTCTTACTGTCATGCCATCCGTAAGATGCTTTTCTGTGACTGGTGAG
TACTCAACCAAGTCATTCTGAGAATAGTGTATGCGGCGACCGAGTTGCTCTTGCCCGGCGTCAATACGGG
ATAATACCGCGCCACATAGCAGAACTTTAAAAGTGCTCATCATTGGAAAACGTTCTTCGGGGCGAAAACT
CTCAAGGATCTTACCGCTGTTGAGATCCAGTTCGATGTAACCCACTCGTGCACCCAACTGATCTTCAGCA
TCTTTTACTTTCACCAGCGTTTCTGGGTGAGCAAAAACAGGAAGGCAAAATGCCGCAAAAAAGGGAATAA
GGGCGACACGGAAATGTTGAATACTCATACTCTTCCTTTTTCAATATTATTGAAGCATTTATCAGGGTTA
TTGTCTCATGAGCGGATACATATTTGAATGTATTTAGAAAAATAAACAAATAGGGGTTCCGCGCACATTT
CCCCGAAAAGTGCCACCTGACGTC
Features (pLannotate 1.2.2; 20 found; start..end, strand, type, name):
     28..80      -  misc_feature   bom (fragment): basis of mobility region from pBR322
    235..614     +  enhancer       CMV enhancer: human cytomegalovirus immediate early enhancer
    615..818     +  promoter       CMV promoter: human cytomegalovirus (CMV) immediate early promoter
    814..847     +  LTR            5' LTR (truncated) (fragment): truncated 5' long terminal repeat (LTR) from HIV-1
    863..881     +  promoter       T7 promoter: promoter for bacteriophage T7 RNA polymerase
    958..1677    +  CDS            mVenus: Venus YFP with monomerizing A206K mutation (Nagai et al., 2002; Kremers et al., 2006) mammalian codon-optimized
   1721..1945    +  polyA_signal   bGH poly(A) signal: bovine growth hormone polyadenylation signal
   1949..1970    +  promoter       SV40 promoter (fragment): SV40 enhancer and early promoter
   1991..2419    +  rep_origin     f1 ori (sequence partly withheld): f1 bacteriophage origin of replication; arrow indicates direction of (+) strand synthesis
   2433..2762    +  promoter       SV40 promoter: SV40 enhancer and early promoter
   2829..3620    +  CDS            neo: KKA2_KLEPN - Also known as kan, nptII. Experimental evidence at protein level: Swiss-Prot protein existence level 1. Resistance to kanamycin, neomycin, paromomycin, ribostamycin, butirosin and gentamicin B. From Klebsiella pneumoniae.
   3644..3802    +  CDS            ble (fragment): BLE_KLEPN - Experimental evidence at protein level: Swiss-Prot protein existence level 1. Binding protein with a strong affinity to the bleomycin family of antibiotics. Binds to CL990; an antimitotic-antibiotic compound. From Klebsiella pneumoniae.
   3797..3918    +  polyA_signal   SV40 poly(A) signal: SV40 polyadenylation signal
   3991..4007    -  protein_bind   lac operator: The lac repressor binds to the lac operator to inhibit transcription in E. coli. This inhibition can be relieved by adding lactose or isopropyl-β-D-thiogalactopyranoside (IPTG). lac repressor encoded by lacI
   4015..4045    -  promoter       lac promoter: promoter for the E. coli lac operon
   4060..4081    -  protein_bind   CAP binding site: CAP binding activates transcription in the presence of cAMP. E. coli catabolite activator protein
   4094..4186    -  CDS            lacI (fragment): lac repressor; lacI; The lac repressor binds to the lac operator to inhibit transcription in E. coli. This inhibition can be relieved by adding lactose or isopropyl-β-D-thiogalactopyranoside (IPTG).
   4369..4957    -  rep_origin     ori: high-copy-number ColE1/pMB1/pBR322/pUC origin of replication
   5128..5988    -  CDS            AmpR: β-lactamase; bla; confers resistance to ampicillin, carbenicillin, and related antibiotics
   5989..6093    -  promoter       AmpR promoter: bla
