[The description below was written by a language model from this plasmid's Addgene catalogue record and pLannotate feature annotations shown in this document.]
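Description:
mVenus is a mammalian expression plasmid built on the pcDNA3.1+ backbone that drives expression of the yellow fluorescent protein mVenus on its own, without a fusion partner. The roughly 720 bp insert, a mammalian codon-optimized derivative of Aequorea victoria GFP carrying the monomerizing A206K mutation, was cloned between EcoRI and XhoI sites that remain intact. It sits downstream of the human cytomegalovirus immediate early enhancer and promoter and upstream of the bovine growth hormone polyadenylation signal, an arrangement that gives strong constitutive transcription in transfected mammalian cells. A T7 promoter lies between the CMV promoter and the coding sequence and could support in vitro transcription.

In E. coli, the plasmid is maintained at high copy through a ColE1/pUC-type origin and selected with ampicillin via the β-lactamase gene and its own promoter. An f1 origin is also present, allowing single-stranded DNA production. A second mammalian cassette places the neomycin phosphotransferase gene under the SV40 enhancer/early promoter with an SV40 polyadenylation signal, which permits G418 selection of stable lines. Several short annotations in the feature table (a truncated HIV-1 LTR, a ble fragment, a lacI fragment, bom and lac promoter/operator elements) are fragments or backbone remnants and probably do not represent functional payload elements.

According to the record, the construct is used for spectral correction. In the image-based quantitative two-hybrid FRET workflow it was deposited with, cells expressing this fluorophore alone presumably serve as a single-colour reference, allowing the mVenus contribution to each detection channel to be measured and subtracted.
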