Addgene plasmid #198192: mVenus
Purpose: Spectral correction: Expression of mVenus
Depositing lab: Christian Wahl-Schott. Publication: Protocol for deriving proximity, affinity, and stoichiometry of protein interactions using image-based quantitative two-hybrid FRET. Feldmann C, Schanzler M, Ben-Johny M, Wahl-Schott C. STAR Protoc. 2023 Jul 28;4(3):102459. doi: 10.1016/j.xpro.2023.102459. PubMed 37516972.
Backbone
  Vector backbone: pcDNA3.1+
  Backbone size w/o insert (bp): 5401
  Total vector size (bp): 6121
  Vector type: Mammalian Expression
Growth in bacteria
  Bacterial resistance: Ampicillin, 100 μg/mL
  Growth temperature: 37°C
  Growth strain: DH5alpha
  Copy number: High Copy
Gene/Insert
  Gene/Insert name: mVenus (alt name: mVen)
  Species: A. victoria
  Insert size (bp): 720
  Mutation: A206K
  GenBank ID: AAZ65844.1
  Cloning method: Restriction Enzyme; 5′ cloning site EcoRI (not destroyed); 3′ cloning site XhoI (not destroyed)
  Sequencing primers: 5′ GGCTAACTAGAGAACCCACTG; 3′ GGCAACTAGAAGGCACAGTC
Terms and licenses: Academic/Nonprofit Terms; Industry Terms: Not Available to Industry
How to cite: mVenus was a gift from Christian Wahl-Schott (Addgene plasmid # 198192 ; http://n2t.net/addgene:198192 ; RRID:Addgene_198192)
